>Addgene plasmid #223730 | pGEX-4T1_GST-GBRPL2 | addgene full sequence | sequence record 447545 | Addgene NGS Result
AGCTTATCGACTGCACGGTGCACCAATGCTTCTGGCGTCAGGCAGCCATCGGAAGCTGTGGTATGGCTGT
GCAGGTCGTAAATCACTGCATAATTCGTGTCGCTCAAGGCGCACTCCCGTTCTGGATAATGTTTTTTGCG
CCGACATCATAACGGTTCTGGCAAATATTCTGAAATGAGCTGTTGACAATTAATCATCGGCTCGTATAAT
GTGTGGAATTGTGAGCGGATAACAATTTCACACAGGAAACAGTATTCATGTCCCCTATACTAGGTTATTG
GAAAATTAAGGGCCTTGTGCAACCCACTCGACTTCTTTTGGAATATCTTGAAGAAAAATATGAAGAGCAT
TTGTATGAGCGCGATGAAGGTGATAAATGGCGAAACAAAAAGTTTGAATTGGGTTTGGAGTTTCCCAATC
TTCCTTATTATATTGATGGTGATGTTAAATTAACACAGTCTATGGCCATCATACGTTATATAGCTGACAA
GCACAACATGTTGGGTGGTTGTCCAAAAGAGCGTGCAGAGATTTCAATGCTTGAAGGAGCGGTTTTGGAT
ATTAGATACGGTGTTTCGAGAATTGCATATAGTAAAGACTTTGAAACTCTCAAAGTTGATTTTCTTAGCA
AGCTACCTGAAATGCTGAAAATGTTCGAAGATCGTTTATGTCATAAAACATATTTAAATGGTGATCATGT
AACCCATCCTGACTTCATGTTGTATGACGCTCTTGATGTTGTTTTATACATGGACCCAATGTGCCTGGAT
GCGTTCCCAAAATTAGTTTGTTTTAAAAAACGTATTGAAGCTATCCCACAAATTGATAAGTACTTGAAAT
CCAGCAAGTATATAGCATGGCCTTTGCAGGGCTGGCAAGCCACGTTTGGTGGTGGCGACCATCCTCCAAA
ATCGGATCTGGTTCCGCGTGGATCCCCGGAATTCAAGTGGATGTTCAAGGAGGACCACTCGCTGGAACAC
AGATGCGTGGAGTCCGCGAAGATTCGAGCGAAATATCCCGACAGGGTTCCGGTGATTGTGGAAAAGGTCT
CAGGCTCTCAGATTGTTGACATTGACAAACGGAAGTACTTGGTTCCATCTGATATCACTGTGGCTCAGTT
CATGTGGATCATCAGGAAAAGGATCCAGCTTCCTTCTGAAAAGGCGATCTTCCTGTTTGTGGATAAGACA
GTCCCACAGTCCAGCCTAACTATGGGACAGCTTTACGAGAAGGAAAAAGATGAAGATGGATTCTTATATG
TGGCCTACAGCGGAGAGAACACTTTTGGCTGACTCGAGCGGCCGCATCGTGACTGACTGACGATCTGCCT
CGCGCGTTTCGGTGATGACGGTGAAAACCTCTGACACATGCAGCTCCCGGAGACGGTCACAGCTTGTCTG
TAAGCGGATGCCGGGAGCAGACAAGCCCGTCAGGGCGCGTCAGCGGGTGTTGGCGGGTGTCGGGGCGCAG
CCATGACCCAGTCACGTAGCGATAGCGGAGTGTATAATTCTTGAAGACGAAAGGGCCTCGTGATACGCCT
ATTTTTATAGGTTAATGTCATGATAATAATGGTTTCTTAGACGTCAGGTGGCACTTTTCGGGGAAATGTG
CGCGGAACCCCTATTTGTTTATTTTTCTAAATACATTCAAATATGTATCCGCTCATGAGACAATAACCCT
GATAAATGCTTCAATAATATTGAAAAAGGAAGAGTATGAGTATTCAACATTTCCGTGTCGCCCTTATTCC
CTTTTTTGCGGCATTTTGCCTTCCTGTTTTTGCTCACCCAGAAACGCTGGTGAAAGTAAAAGATGCTGAA
GATCAGTTGGGTGCACGAGTGGGTTACATCGAACTGGATCTCAACAGCGGTAAGATCCTTGAGAGTTTTC
GCCCCGAAGAACGTTTTCCAATGATGAGCACTTTTAAAGTTCTGCTATGTGGCGCGGTATTATCCCGTGT
TGACGCCGGGCAAGAGCAACTCGGTCGCCGCATACACTATTCTCAGAATGACTTGGTTGAGTACTCACCA
GTCACAGAAAAGCATCTTACGGATGGCATGACAGTAAGAGAATTATGCAGTGCTGCCATAACCATGAGTG
ATAACACTGCGGCCAACTTACTTCTGACAACGATCGGAGGACCGAAGGAGCTAACCGCTTTTTTGCACAA
CATGGGGGATCATGTAACTCGCCTTGATCGTTGGGAACCGGAGCTGAATGAAGCCATACCAAACGACGAG
CGTGACACCACGATGCCTGCAGCAATGGCAACAACGTTGCGCAAACTATTAACTGGCGAACTACTTACTC
TAGCTTCCCGGCAACAATTAATAGACTGGATGGAGGCGGATAAAGTTGCAGGACCACTTCTGCGCTCGGC
CCTTCCGGCTGGCTGGTTTATTGCTGATAAATCTGGAGCCGGTGAGCGTGGGTCTCGCGGTATCATTGCA
GCACTGGGGCCAGATGGTAAGCCCTCCCGTATCGTAGTTATCTACACGACGGGGAGTCAGGCAACTATGG
ATGAACGAAATAGACAGATCGCTGAGATAGGTGCCTCACTGATTAAGCATTGGTAACTGTCAGACCAAGT
TTACTCATATATACTTTAGATTGATTTAAAACTTCATTTTTAATTTAAAAGGATCTAGGTGAAGATCCTT
TTTGATAATCTCATGACCAAAATCCCTTAACGTGAGTTTTCGTTCCACTGAGCGTCAGACCCCGTAGAAA
AGATCAAAGGATCTTCTTGAGATCCTTTTTTTCTGCGCGTAATCTGCTGCTTGCAAACAAAAAAACCACC
GCTACCAGCGGTGGTTTGTTTGCCGGATCAAGAGCTACCAACTCTTTTTCCGAAGGTAACTGGCTTCAGC
AGAGCGCAGATACCAAATACTGTCCTTCTAGTGTAGCCGTAGTTAGGCCACCACTTCAAGAACTCTGTAG
CACCGCCTACATACCTCGCTCTGCTAATCCTGTTACCAGTGGCTGCTGCCAGTGGCGATAAGTCGTGTCT
TACCGGGTTGGACTCAAGACGATAGTTACCGGATAAGGCGCAGCGGTCGGGCTGAACGGGGGGTTCGTGC
ACACAGCCCAGCTTGGAGCGAACGACCTACACCGAACTGAGATACCTACAGCGTGAGCTATGAGAAAGCG
CCACGCTTCCCGAAGGGAGAAAGGCGGACAGGTATCCGGTAAGCGGCAGGGTCGGAACAGGAGAGCGCAC
GAGGGAGCTTCCAGGGGGAAACGCCTGGTATCTTTATAGTCCTGTCGGGTTTCGCCACCTCTGACTTGAG
CGTCGATTTTTGTGATGCTCGTCAGGGGGGCGGAGCCTATGGAAAAACGCCAGCAACGCGGCCTTTTTAC
GGTTCCTGGCCTTTTGCTGGCCTTTTGCTCACATGTTCTTTCCTGCGTTATCCCCTGATTCTGTGGATAA
CCGTATTACCGCCTTTGAGTGAGCTGATACCGCTCGCCGCAGCCGAACGACCGAGCGCAGCGAGTCAGTG
AGCGAGGAAGCGGAAGAGCGCCTGATGCGGTATTTTCTCCTTACGCATCTGTGCGGTATTTCACACCGCA
TAAATTCCGACACCATCGAATGGCGCAAAACCTTTCGCGGTATGGCATGATAGCGCCCGGAAGAGAGTCA
ATTCAGGGTGGTGAATGTGAAACCAGTAACGTTATACGATGTCGCAGAGTATGCCGGTGTCTCTTATCAG
ACCGTTTCCCGCGTGGTGAACCAGGCCAGCCACGTTTCTGCGAAAACGCGGGAAAAAGTGGAAGCGGCGA
TGGCGGAGCTGAATTACATTCCCAACCGCGTGGCACAACAACTGGCGGGCAAACAGTCGTTGCTGATTGG
CGTTGCCACCTCCAGTCTGGCCCTGCACGCGCCGTCGCAAATTGTCGCGGCGATTAAATCTCGCGCCGAT
CAACTGGGTGCCAGCGTGGTGGTGTCGATGGTAGAACGAAGCGGCGTCGAAGCCTGTAAAGCGGCGGTGC
ACAATCTTCTCGCGCAACGCGTCAGTGGGCTGATCATTAACTATCCGCTGGATGACCAGGATGCCATTGC
TGTGGAAGCTGCCTGCACTAATGTTCCGGCGTTATTTCTTGATGTCTCTGACCAGACACCCATCAACAGT
ATTATTTTCTCCCATGAAGACGGTACGCGACTGGGCGTGGAGCATCTGGTCGCATTGGGTCACCAGCAAA
TCGCGCTGTTAGCGGGCCCATTAAGTTCTGTCTCGGCGCGTCTGCGTCTGGCTGGCTGGCATAAATATCT
CACTCGCAATCAAATTCAGCCGATAGCGGAACGGGAAGGCGACTGGAGTGCCATGTCCGGTTTTCAACAA
ACCATGCAAATGCTGAATGAGGGCATCGTTCCCACTGCGATGCTGGTTGCCAACGATCAGATGGCGCTGG
GCGCAATGCGCGCCATTACCGAGTCCGGGCTGCGCGTTGGTGCGGATATCTCGGTAGTGGGATACGACGA
TACCGAAGACAGCTCATGTTATATCCCGCCGTTAACCACCATCAAACAGGATTTTCGCCTGCTGGGGCAA
ACCAGCGTGGACCGCTTGCTGCAACTCTCTCAGGGCCAGGCGGTGAAGGGCAATCAGCTGTTGCCCGTCT
CACTGGTGAAAAGAAAAACCACCCTGGCGCCCAATACGCAAACCGCCTCTCCCCGCGCGTTGGCCGATTC
ATTAATGCAGCTGGCACGACAGGTTTCCCGACTGGAAAGCGGGCAGTGAGCGCAACGCAATTAATGTAAG
TTAGCTCACTCATTAGGCACCCCAGGCTTTACACTTTATGCTTCCGGCTCGTATGTTGTGTGGAATTGTG
AGCGGATAACAATTTCACACAGGAAACAGCTATGACCATGATTACGGATTCACTGGCCGTCGTTTTACAA
CGTCGTGACTGGGAAAACCCTGGCGTTACCCAACTTAATCGCCTTGCAGCACATCCCCCTTTCGCCAGCT
GGCGTAATAGCGAAGAGGCCCGCACCGATCGCCCTTCCCAACAGTTGCGCAGCCTGAATGGCGAATGGCG
CTTTGCCTGGTTTCCGGCACCAGAAGCGGTGCCGGAAAGCTGGCTGGAGTGCGATCTTCCTGAGGCCGAT
ACTGTCGTCGTCCCCTCAAACTGGCAGATGCACGGTTACGATGCGCCCATCTACACCAACGTGACCTATC
CCATTACGGTCAATCCGCCGTTTGTTCCCACGGAGAATCCGACGGGTTGTTACTCGCTCACATTTAATGT
TGATGAAAGCTGGCTACAGGAAGGCCAGACGCGAATTATTTTTGATGGCGTTGGAATT
Features (pLannotate 1.2.2; 17 found; start..end, strand, type, name):
    183..211     +  promoter       tac promoter: strong E. coli promoter; hybrid between the trp and lac UV5 promoters
    219..235     +  protein_bind   lac operator: The lac repressor binds to the lac operator to inhibit transcription in E. coli. This inhibition can be relieved by adding lactose or isopropyl-β-D-thiogalactopyranoside (IPTG). lac repressor encoded by lacI
    258..911     +  CDS            GST26_SCHJA: Experimental evidence at protein level: Swiss-Prot protein existence level 1. GST isoenzymes appear to play a central role in the parasite detoxification system. Other functions are also suspected including a role in increasing the solubility of haematin in the parasite gut. From Schistosoma japonicum (Blood fluke).
    945..1289    +  CDS            GABARAPL2: GBRL2_BOVIN - Also known as GEF2. Experimental evidence at protein level: Swiss-Prot protein existence level 1. Ubiquitin-like modifier involved in intra-Golgi traffic (PubMed:10747018). Modulates intra-Golgi transport through coupling between NSF activity and SNAREs activation (PubMed:10747018). It first stimulates the ATPase activity of NSF which in turn stimulates the association with GOSR1 (PubMed:10747018). Involved in autophagy (By similarity). Plays a role in mitophagy which contributes to regulate mitochondrial quantity and quality by eliminating the mitochondria to a basal level to fu
   1325..1364    +  CDS            rop (fragment): Rop protein, which maintains plasmids at low copy number; rop
   1466..1506    +  misc_feature   bom (fragment): basis of mobility region from pBR322
   1611..1715    +  promoter       AmpR promoter: bla
   1716..2576    +  CDS            AmpR: β-lactamase; bla; confers resistance to ampicillin, carbenicillin, and related antibiotics
   2747..3335    +  rep_origin     ori: high-copy-number ColE1/pMB1/pBR322/pUC origin of replication
   3521..3572    -  misc_feature   bom (fragment): basis of mobility region from pBR322
   3579..3656    +  promoter       lacI promoter: lacI
   3657..4739    +  CDS            lacI: lac repressor; lacI; The lac repressor binds to the lac operator to inhibit transcription in E. coli. This inhibition can be relieved by adding lactose or isopropyl-β-D-thiogalactopyranoside (IPTG).
   4752..4773    +  protein_bind   CAP binding site: CAP binding activates transcription in the presence of cAMP. E. coli catabolite activator protein
   4788..4818    +  promoter       lac promoter: promoter for the E. coli lac operon
   4826..4842    +  protein_bind   lac operator: The lac repressor binds to the lac operator to inhibit transcription in E. coli. This inhibition can be relieved by adding lactose or isopropyl-β-D-thiogalactopyranoside (IPTG). lac repressor encoded by lacI
   4862..5035    +  CDS            lacZα: LacZα fragment of β-galactosidase; lacZ fragment
   5299..107     -  CDS            yciV (fragment) (across the origin): RNAAM_ECOLI - Also known as trpH From Escherichia coli (strain K12).
