[The description below was written by a language model from this plasmid's Addgene catalogue record and pLannotate feature annotations shown in this document.]
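Description:
pGEX-4T1_GST-GBRPL2 is a bacterial expression plasmid of about 5.3 kb, built on the pGEX-4T1 backbone, for producing recombinant human GABARAPL2 (also known as GATE-16) as a glutathione S-transferase fusion for purification. It replicates in E. coli from a ColE1/pMB1-type origin and is selected with ampicillin through the β-lactamase (AmpR) gene and its own promoter. The backbone also carries lacI with its promoter, short rop and bom remnants from pBR322, and a lac promoter/operator–lacZα segment typical of the pGEX series.

The expression cassette is driven by the tac promoter, a strong trp/lac hybrid, followed by a lac operator. The plasmid-encoded lac repressor keeps transcription off until IPTG is added. Downstream lies the Schistosoma japonicum GST coding sequence, followed after a short linker by the GABARAPL2 open reading frame, so GST sits at the N terminus of the insert. The automated annotation matched the insert to the bovine orthologue, but the catalogue entry gives the species as human. The insert encodes residues 2–116 only, ending at the glycine that is normally exposed by proteolytic processing of ATG8-family proteins and that serves as the site of lipid conjugation. The protein is therefore made in its already processed form. No protease cleavage site is annotated in the linker, although the pGEX-4T series conventionally places a thrombin site there.

GST allows affinity capture on glutathione resin. The associated work concerns in vitro reconstitution of BNIP3/NIX-dependent mitophagy initiation, which suggests the purified protein is meant for biochemical assays of the autophagy machinery.
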