Addgene plasmid #223730: pGEX-4T1_GST-GBRPL2
Purpose: Expression of recombinant protein for purification
Depositing lab: Sascha Martens. Depositing organization: University of Vienna. Publication: Reconstitution of BNIP3/NIX-mitophagy initiation reveals hierarchical flexibility of the autophagy machinery. Adriaenssens E, Schaar S, Cook ASI, Stuke JFM, Sawa-Makarska J, Nguyen TN, Ren X, Schuschnig M, Romanov J, Khuu G, Uoselis L, Lazarou M, Hummer G, Hurley JH, Martens S. Nat Cell Biol. 2025 Jul 25. doi: 10.1038/s41556-025-01712-y. PubMed 40715440.
Backbone
  Vector backbone: pGEX-4T1
  Vector type: Bacterial Expression
Growth in bacteria
  Bacterial resistance: Ampicillin, 100 μg/mL
  Growth temperature: 37°C
  Growth strain: DH5alpha
  Copy number: Unknown
Gene/Insert
  Gene/Insert name: GABARAPL2
  Species: H. sapiens (human)
  Mutation: aa 2-116 only, with Glycine exposed
  Entrez Gene: GABARAPL2 (a.k.a. ATG8, ATG8C, GATE-16, GATE16, GEF-2, GEF2)
  Tag / fusion protein: GST (N terminal on insert)
  Cloning method: Unknown
Terms and licenses: Academic/Nonprofit Terms; Industry Terms: Not Available to Industry
Depositor comments: Internal #: SMc1467 . Please visit https://doi.org/10.1101/2024.08.28.609967 for bioRxiv preprint.
How to cite: pGEX-4T1_GST-GBRPL2 was a gift from Sascha Martens (Addgene plasmid # 223730 ; http://n2t.net/addgene:223730 ; RRID:Addgene_223730)
